Addgene plasmid #241318: CMV-Rps7-meGFP
Purpose: Mouse Rps7 fused to meGFP for expression in mammalian cells
Depositing lab: Stavros Lomvardas. Depositing organization: Columbia University.
Backbone
  Vector backbone: pCMV-15F11-HA-mEGFP
  Backbone manufacturer: addgene Plasmid #129590
  Total vector size (bp): 5349
  Vector type: Mammalian Expression
Growth in bacteria
  Bacterial resistance: Kanamycin, 50 μg/mL
  Growth temperature: 37°C
  Growth strain: DH5alpha
  Copy number: Unknown
Gene/Insert
  Gene/Insert name: Rps7
  Species: M. musculus (mouse)
  Insert size (bp): 582
  Entrez Gene: Rps7 (a.k.a. Mtu, Rps7A, S7)
  Promoter: CMV
  Tag / fusion protein: meGFP (C terminal on insert)
  Cloning method: Other
  Sequencing primers: 5′ CMV_Fwd: cgcaaatgggcggtaggcgtg
Terms and licenses: Academic/Nonprofit Terms; Industry Terms: Not Available to Industry
How to cite: CMV-Rps7-meGFP was a gift from Stavros Lomvardas (Addgene plasmid # 241318 ; http://n2t.net/addgene:241318 ; RRID:Addgene_241318)
