[The description below was written by a language model from this plasmid's Addgene catalogue record and pLannotate feature annotations shown in this document.]
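Description:
CMV-Rps7-meGFP is a 5,349 bp mammalian expression plasmid built on the pCMV-15F11-HA-mEGFP backbone, an EGFP-N-style vector. It replicates in E. coli from a high-copy ColE1/pUC-type origin and is selected with kanamycin. The resistance gene is the Tn5 aminoglycoside phosphotransferase (NeoR/KanR), which sits downstream of tandem bacterial (bla) and SV40 early promoters and is followed by an HSV TK polyadenylation signal. This arrangement lets the same marker confer kanamycin resistance in bacteria and G418 resistance in mammalian cells, so stable lines could in principle be selected. An f1 origin is also present.

The payload is the 582 bp mouse Rps7 coding sequence, which encodes ribosomal protein S7 of the small (40S) subunit. It lies just after a remnant of the multiple cloning site and is driven by the human CMV immediate-early enhancer and promoter. The automated annotation labels this ORF as human RPS7, which probably reflects the high conservation of the protein; the catalogue entry gives the species as mouse. Rps7 is followed by a short linker region and then by mEGFP, the monomeric A206K variant of enhanced GFP, giving a C-terminal fluorescent fusion. The transcript ends at an SV40 poly(A) signal. Several short fragment hits (FAPα2 in the linker, SV40 large T antigen after mEGFP, ble, and bGH poly(A)) appear to be partial matches to linker or backbone sequence rather than functional elements.

The stated purpose is expression of GFP-tagged Rps7 in mammalian cells. Such a fusion would be suited to visualising or tracking the ribosomal protein, though the record does not describe specific applications.
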