Features (pLannotate 1.2.2; 16 found; start..end, strand, type, name):
    286..489     +  promoter       CMV promoter: human cytomegalovirus (CMV) immediate early promoter
    512..555     +  misc_feature   MCS (fragment): multiple cloning site
    556..1137    +  CDS            RPS7 (sequence withheld): RS7_HUMAN - Experimental evidence at protein level: Swiss-Prot protein existence level 1. Required for rRNA maturation. From Homo sapiens (Human).
   1174..1199    +  CDS            FAPα2 (fragment): fluorogen-activating protein composed of a dimer of the L5-MG single-chain antibody fragment (Szent-Gyorgyi et al., 2008) binds malachite green derivatives to produce red fluorescence
   1222..1935    +  CDS            mEGFP: enhanced GFP with monomerizing A206K mutation (Zacharias et al., 2002) mammalian codon-optimized
   1952..2035    +  CDS            large T antigen (fragment): large T antigen from SV40 (simian virus 40)
   2058..2179    +  polyA_signal   SV40 poly(A) signal: SV40 polyadenylation signal
   2213..2641    -  rep_origin     f1 ori (sequence partly withheld): f1 bacteriophage origin of replication; arrow indicates direction of (+) strand synthesis
   2668..2772    +  promoter       AmpR promoter: bla
   2774..3131    +  promoter       SV40 promoter: SV40 enhancer and early promoter
   3166..3960    +  CDS            NeoR/KanR: aminoglycoside phosphotransferase from Tn5; aph(3')-II (or nptII); confers resistance to neomycin, kanamycin, and G418 (Geneticin®)
   3981..4133    +  CDS            ble (fragment): BLE_KLEPN - Experimental evidence at protein level: Swiss-Prot protein existence level 1. Binding protein with a strong affinity to the bleomycin family of antibiotics. Binds to CL990; an antimitotic-antibiotic compound. From Klebsiella pneumoniae.
   4192..4239    +  polyA_signal   HSV TK poly(A) signal: herpes simplex virus thymidine kinase polyadenylation signal (Cole and Stacy, 1985)
   4330..4346    -  polyA_signal   bGH poly(A) signal (fragment): bovine growth hormone polyadenylation signal
   4568..5156    +  rep_origin     ori: high-copy-number ColE1/pMB1/pBR322/pUC origin of replication
   5331..285     +  enhancer       CMV enhancer (across the origin): human cytomegalovirus immediate early enhancer
>Addgene plasmid #241318 | CMV-Rps7-meGFP | addgene full sequence | sequence record 480861 | Addgene NGS Result
AATGGCCCGCCTGGCTGACCGCCCAACGACCCCCGCCCATTGACGTCAATAATGACGTATGTTCCCATAG
TAACGCCAATAGGGACTTTCCATTGACGTCAATGGGTGGAGTATTTACGGTAAACTGCCCACTTGGCAGT
ACATCAAGTGTATCATATGCCAAGTACGCCCCCTATTGACGTCAATGACGGTAAATGGCCCGCCTGGCAT
TATGCCCAGTACATGACCTTATGGGACTTTCCTACTTGGCAGTACATCTACGTATTAGTCATCGCTATTA
CCATGGTGATGCGGTTTTGGCAGTACATCAATGGGCGTGGATAGCGGTTTGACTCACGGGGATTTCCAAG
TCTCCACCCCATTGACGTCAATGGGAGTTTGTTTTGGCACCAAAATCAACGGGACTTTCCAAAATGTCGT
AACAACTCCGCCCCATTGACGCAAATGGGCGGTAGGCGTGTACGGTGGGAGGTCTATATAAGCAGAGCTG
GTTTAGTGAACCGTCAGATCCGCTAGCGCTACCGGACTCAGATCTCGAGCTCAAGCTTCGAATTC
[582 nt withheld, positions 556-1137]
GAATTCGGAGGCGGAGGTTCTGGGGGAGGAGGTAGTGGCGGTGGTGGTTCAGGAGGCGGCGGAAGCGGTG
GAGGTGGAAGCGGTAGCAAGGGCGAGGAGCTGTTCACCGGGGTGGTGCCCATCCTGGTCGAGCTGGACGG
CGACGTAAACGGCCACAAGTTCAGCGTGTCCGGCGAGGGCGAGGGCGATGCCACCTACGGCAAGCTGACC
CTGAAGTTCATCTGCACCACCGGCAAGCTGCCCGTGCCCTGGCCCACCCTCGTGACCACCCTGACCTACG
GCGTGCAGTGCTTCAGCCGCTACCCCGACCACATGAAGCAGCACGACTTCTTCAAGTCCGCCATGCCCGA
AGGCTACGTCCAGGAGCGCACCATCTTCTTCAAGGACGACGGCAACTACAAGACCCGCGCCGAGGTGAAG
TTCGAGGGCGACACCCTGGTGAACCGCATCGAGCTGAAGGGCATCGACTTCAAGGAGGACGGCAACATCC
TGGGGCACAAGCTGGAGTACAACTACAACAGCCACAACGTCTATATCATGGCCGACAAGCAGAAGAACGG
CATCAAGGTGAACTTCAAGATCCGCCACAACATCGAGGACGGCAGCGTGCAGCTCGCCGACCACTACCAG
CAGAACACCCCCATCGGCGACGGCCCCGTGCTGCTGCCCGACAACCACTACCTGAGCACCCAGTCCAAGC
TGAGCAAAGACCCCAACGAGAAGCGCGATCACATGGTCCTGCTGGAGTTCGTGACCGCCGCCGGGATCAC
TCTCGGCATGGACGAGCTGTACAAGTAAAGCGGCCGCGACTCTAGATCATAATCAGCCATACCACATTTG
TAGAGGTTTTACTTGCTTTAAAAAACCTCCCACACCTCCCCCTGAACCTGAAACATAAAATGAATGCAAT
TGTTGTTGTTAACTTGTTTATTGCAGCTTATAATGGTTACAAATAAAGCAATAGCATCACAAATTTCACA
AATAAAGCATTTTTTTCACTGCATTCTAGTTGTGGTTTGTCCAAACTCATCAATGTATCTTAAGGCGTAA
ATTGTAAGCGTTAATATTTTGTTAAAATTCGCGTTAAATTTTTGTTAAATCAGCTCATTTTTTAACCAAT
AGGCCGAAATCGGCAAAATCCCTTATAAATCAAAAGAATAGACCGAGATAGGGT
[37 nt withheld, positions 2312-2348]
AAAGAACGTGGACTCCAACGTCAAAGG
[49 nt withheld, positions 2376-2424]
T
[91 nt withheld, positions 2426-2516]
G
[124 nt withheld, positions 2518-2641]
CAGGTGGCACTTTTCGGGGAAATGTGCGCGGAACCCCTATTTGTTTATTTTTCTAAATACATTCAAATAT
GTATCCGCTCATGAGACAATAACCCTGATAAATGCTTCAATAATATTGAAAAAGGAAGAGTCCTGAGGCG
GAAAGAACCAGCTGTGGAATGTGTGTCAGTTAGGGTGTGGAAAGTCCCCAGGCTCCCCAGCAGGCAGAAG
TATGCAAAGCATGCATCTCAATTAGTCAGCAACCAGGTGTGGAAAGTCCCCAGGCTCCCCAGCAGGCAGA
AGTATGCAAAGCATGCATCTCAATTAGTCAGCAACCATAGTCCCGCCCCTAACTCCGCCCATCCCGCCCC
TAACTCCGCCCAGTTCCGCCCATTCTCCGCCCCATGGCTGACTAATTTTTTTTATTTATGCAGAGGCCGA
GGCCGCCTCGGCCTCTGAGCTATTCCAGAAGTAGTGAGGAGGCTTTTTTGGAGGCCTAGGCTTTTGCAAA
GATCGATCAAGAGACAGGATGAGGATCGTTTCGCATGATTGAACAAGATGGATTGCACGCAGGTTCTCCG
GCCGCTTGGGTGGAGAGGCTATTCGGCTATGACTGGGCACAACAGACAATCGGCTGCTCTGATGCCGCCG
TGTTCCGGCTGTCAGCGCAGGGGCGCCCGGTTCTTTTTGTCAAGACCGACCTGTCCGGTGCCCTGAATGA
ACTGCAAGACGAGGCAGCGCGGCTATCGTGGCTGGCCACGACGGGCGTTCCTTGCGCAGCTGTGCTCGAC
GTTGTCACTGAAGCGGGAAGGGACTGGCTGCTATTGGGCGAAGTGCCGGGGCAGGATCTCCTGTCATCTC
ACCTTGCTCCTGCCGAGAAAGTATCCATCATGGCTGATGCAATGCGGCGGCTGCATACGCTTGATCCGGC
TACCTGCCCATTCGACCACCAAGCGAAACATCGCATCGAGCGAGCACGTACTCGGATGGAAGCCGGTCTT
GTCGATCAGGATGATCTGGACGAAGAGCATCAGGGGCTCGCGCCAGCCGAACTGTTCGCCAGGCTCAAGG
CGAGCATGCCCGACGGCGAGGATCTCGTCGTGACCCATGGCGATGCCTGCTTGCCGAATATCATGGTGGA
AAATGGCCGCTTTTCTGGATTCATCGACTGTGGCCGGCTGGGTGTGGCGGACCGCTATCAGGACATAGCG
TTGGCTACCCGTGATATTGCTGAAGAGCTTGGCGGCGAATGGGCTGACCGCTTCCTCGTGCTTTACGGTA
TCGCCGCTCCCGATTCGCAGCGCATCGCCTTCTATCGCCTTCTTGACGAGTTCTTCTGAGCGGGACTCTG
GGGTTCGAAATGACCGACCAAGCGACGCCCAACCTGCCATCACGAGATTTCGATTCCACCGCCGCCTTCT
ATGAAAGGTTGGGCTTCGGAATCGTTTTCCGGGACGCCGGCTGGATGATCCTCCAGCGCGGGGATCTCAT
GCTGGAGTTCTTCGCCCACCCTAGGGGGAGGCTAACTGAAACACGGAAGGAGACAATACCGGAAGGAACC
CGCGCTATGACGGCAATAAAAAGACAGAATAAAACGCACGGTGTTGGGTCGTTTGTTCATAAACGCGGGG
TTCGGTCCCAGGGCTGGCACTCTGTCGATACCCCACCGAGACCCCATTGGGGCCAATACGCCCGCGTTTC
TTCCTTTTCCCCACCCCACCCCCCAAGTTCGGGTGAAGGCCCAGGGCTCGCAGCCAACGTCGGGGCGGCA
GGCCCTGCCATAGCCTCAGGTTACTCATATATACTTTAGATTGATTTAAAACTTCATTTTTAATTTAAAA
GGATCTAGGTGAAGATCCTTTTTGATAATCTCATGACCAAAATCCCTTAACGTGAGTTTTCGTTCCACTG
AGCGTCAGACCCCGTAGAAAAGATCAAAGGATCTTCTTGAGATCCTTTTTTTCTGCGCGTAATCTGCTGC
TTGCAAACAAAAAAACCACCGCTACCAGCGGTGGTTTGTTTGCCGGATCAAGAGCTACCAACTCTTTTTC
CGAAGGTAACTGGCTTCAGCAGAGCGCAGATACCAAATACTGTTCTTCTAGTGTAGCCGTAGTTAGGCCA
CCACTTCAAGAACTCTGTAGCACCGCCTACATACCTCGCTCTGCTAATCCTGTTACCAGTGGCTGCTGCC
AGTGGCGATAAGTCGTGTCTTACCGGGTTGGACTCAAGACGATAGTTACCGGATAAGGCGCAGCGGTCGG
GCTGAACGGGGGGTTCGTGCACACAGCCCAGCTTGGAGCGAACGACCTACACCGAACTGAGATACCTACA
GCGTGAGCTATGAGAAAGCGCCACGCTTCCCGAAGGGAGAAAGGCGGACAGGTATCCGGTAAGCGGCAGG
GTCGGAACAGGAGAGCGCACGAGGGAGCTTCCAGGGGGAAACGCCTGGTATCTTTATAGTCCTGTCGGGT
TTCGCCACCTCTGACTTGAGCGTCGATTTTTGTGATGCTCGTCAGGGGGGCGGAGCCTATGGAAAAACGC
CAGCAACGCGGCCTTTTTACGGTTCCTGGCCTTTTGCTGGCCTTTTGCTCACATGTTCTTTCCTGCGTTA
TCCCCTGATTCTGTGGATAACCGTATTACCGCCATGCATTAGTTATTAATAGTAATCAATTACGGGGTCA
TTAGTTCATAGCCCATATATGGAGTTCCGCGTTACATAACTTACGGTA
